Addgene plasmid #182663: pCMV_FLAG-NFL(K468TAG)
Purpose: Expresses mouse neurofilament light chain with a TAG codon at the position K468 and an N-terminal FLAG tag (DYKDDDDK) in mammalian cells.
Depositing lab: Ivana Nikić-Spiegel. Depositing organization: Universitaetsklinikum Tuebingen. Publication: Minimal genetically encoded tags for fluorescent protein labeling in living neurons. Arsic A, Hagemann C, Stajkovic N, Schubert T, Nikic-Spiegel I. Nat Commun. 2022 Jan 14;13(1):314. doi: 10.1038/s41467-022-27956-y. PubMed 35031604.
Backbone
  Vector backbone: pCMV
  Vector type: Mammalian Expression
  Selectable markers: Neomycin (select with G418)
Growth in bacteria
  Bacterial resistance: Kanamycin, 50 μg/mL
  Growth temperature: 37°C
  Growth strain: DH5alpha
  Copy number: High Copy
Gene/Insert
  Gene/Insert name: mouse neurofilament light chain with a K468TAG mutation (alt name: NFL(K468TAG))
  Species: M. musculus (mouse)
  Mutation: K468TAG
  Entrez Gene: Nefl (a.k.a. CMT2E, NF-L, NF68, Nfl)
  Promoter: CMV
  Tag / fusion protein: FLAG tag (DYKDDDDK) (N terminal on insert)
  Cloning method: Unknown
  Sequencing primers: 5′ CMVfw; 3′ NA
Terms and licenses: Academic/Nonprofit Terms; Industry Terms: Not Available to Industry
How to cite: pCMV_FLAG-NFL(K468TAG) was a gift from Ivana Nikić-Spiegel (Addgene plasmid # 182663 ; http://n2t.net/addgene:182663 ; RRID:Addgene_182663)
