[The description below was written by a language model from this plasmid's Addgene catalogue record and pLannotate feature annotations shown in this document.]
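Description:
pCMV_FLAG-NFL(K468TAG) is a 5.6 kb mammalian expression plasmid on a pCMV backbone that encodes mouse neurofilament light chain (Nefl) carrying an amber stop codon (TAG) in place of the lysine codon at position 468, with a FLAG epitope fused to the N terminus. It is maintained in bacteria through a high-copy ColE1/pUC-type origin and selected with kanamycin. An f1 phage origin is also present. A single NeoR/KanR (aminoglycoside phosphotransferase) gene serves both hosts: the bacterial AmpR (bla) promoter and the SV40 enhancer/early promoter sit in tandem upstream of it, and an HSV TK polyadenylation signal follows. The same marker therefore gives kanamycin resistance in E. coli and G418 resistance in mammalian cells.

The expression cassette consists of the human CMV immediate-early enhancer and promoter, a remnant of the multiple cloning site, the short FLAG sequence (annotated as a fragment of 3xFLAG, consistent with the single FLAG tag listed in the catalogue entry), the Nefl coding sequence, and an SV40 poly(A) signal. Short annotated fragments of SV40 large T antigen, ble and the bGH poly(A) signal appear to be backbone remnants rather than functional elements.

The in-frame TAG codon is the key design feature. On its own it should terminate translation near the C-terminal end of the protein, but with an orthogonal amber-suppressor tRNA/aminoacyl-tRNA synthetase pair, which this plasmid does not supply, a noncanonical amino acid can be incorporated at that site. The associated publication title indicates use of such minimal genetically encoded tags for fluorescent labeling of proteins in living neurons. The FLAG tag allows independent detection of the N terminus.
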