Features (pLannotate 1.2.2; 15 found; start..end, strand, type, name):
     43..63      +  CDS            3xFLAG (fragment): three tandem FLAG® epitope tags
     68..1693    +  CDS            Nefl: NFL_MOUSE - Also known as Nf68, Nfl. Experimental evidence at protein level: Swiss-Prot protein existence level 1. Neurofilaments usually contain three intermediate filament proteins: NEFL, NEFM, and NEFH which are involved in the maintenance of neuronal caliber. May additionally cooperate with the neuronal intermediate filament proteins PRPH and INA to form neuronal filamentous networks (PubMed:22723690). From Mus musculus (Mouse).
   1712..1795    +  CDS            large T antigen (fragment): large T antigen from SV40 (simian virus 40)
   1818..1939    +  polyA_signal   SV40 poly(A) signal: SV40 polyadenylation signal
   1973..2401    -  rep_origin     f1 ori (sequence partly withheld): f1 bacteriophage origin of replication; arrow indicates direction of (+) strand synthesis
   2428..2532    +  promoter       AmpR promoter: bla
   2534..2891    +  promoter       SV40 promoter: SV40 enhancer and early promoter
   2926..3720    +  CDS            NeoR/KanR: aminoglycoside phosphotransferase from Tn5; aph(3')-II (or nptII); confers resistance to neomycin, kanamycin, and G418 (Geneticin®)
   3741..3893    +  CDS            ble (fragment): BLE_KLEPN - Experimental evidence at protein level: Swiss-Prot protein existence level 1. Binding protein with a strong affinity to the bleomycin family of antibiotics. Binds to CL990; an antimitotic-antibiotic compound. From Klebsiella pneumoniae.
   3952..3999    +  polyA_signal   HSV TK poly(A) signal: herpes simplex virus thymidine kinase polyadenylation signal (Cole and Stacy, 1985)
   4090..4106    -  polyA_signal   bGH poly(A) signal (fragment): bovine growth hormone polyadenylation signal
   4328..4916    +  rep_origin     ori: high-copy-number ColE1/pMB1/pBR322/pUC origin of replication
   5091..5394    +  enhancer       CMV enhancer: human cytomegalovirus immediate early enhancer
   5395..5598    +  promoter       CMV promoter: human cytomegalovirus (CMV) immediate early promoter
   5621..37      +  misc_feature   MCS (fragment) (across the origin): multiple cloning site
>Addgene plasmid #182663 | pCMV_FLAG-NFL(K468TAG) | addgene full sequence | sequence record 362921 | Addgene NGS Result
CTAGCGCTACCGGACTCAGATCTCGAGCTCAAGCTTCACCATGGACTACAAAGACGATGACGACAAGAGT
TCGTTCGGCTACGATCCGTACTTTTCGACCTCCTACAAGCGGCGCTATGTGGAGACGCCCCGGGTGCACA
TCTCCAGCGTGCGCAGCGGCTACAGCACGGCGCGCTCCGCGTACTCCAGCTACTCCGCGCCGGTCTCCTC
CTCGCTGTCCGTGCGCCGCAGCTACTCGTCCAGCTCTGGCTCTTTGATGCCCAGCCTGGAGAATCTCGAT
CTGAGCCAGGTAGCCGCCATCAGCAACGACCTCAAGTCTATCCGCACACAAGAGAAGGCACAGCTGCAGG
ACCTCAACGATCGCTTCGCCAGCTTCATCGAGCGCGTGCACGAGCTGGAGCAGCAGAACAAGGTCCTGGA
AGCCGAGCTGTTGGTGCTGCGCCAGAAACACTCTGAGCCTTCCCGCTTCCGCGCCCTGTACGAGCAGGAG
ATCCGCGATCTGCGGCTGGCAGCGGAAGACGCCACTAACGAGAAGCAGGCGCTGCAGGGCGAGCGCGAGG
GGCTGGAGGAGACTCTGCGCAACCTGCAGGCTCGCTATGAGGAAGAAGTGCTGAGCCGCGAGGACGCCGA
GGGCCGGCTGATGGAAGCGCGCAAAGGTGCGGATGAGGCCGCGCTCGCCCGCGCCGAGCTGGAGAAGCGC
ATCGACAGCCTGATGGACGAGATAGCTTTCCTGAAGAAGGTGCACGAGGAAGAGATCGCCGAGCTGCAGG
CTCAGATCCAGTATGCTCAGATCTCCGTGGAGATGGACGTGTCCTCCAAGCCCGACCTCTCCGCCGCTCT
CAAGGACATCCGCGCTCAGTACGAGAAGCTGGCCGCCAAGAACATGCAGAACGCCGAAGAGTGGTTCAAG
AGCCGCTTCACCGTGCTAACCGAGAGCGCCGCCAAGAACACCGACGCTGTGCGCGCTGCCAAGGACGAGG
TGTCGGAAAGCCGCCGCCTGCTCAAGGCTAAGACCCTGGAGATCGAAGCCTGCCGGGGTATGAACGAAGC
TCTGGAGAAGCAGCTGCAGGAGCTAGAGGACAAGCAGAATGCAGACATTAGCGCCATGCAGGACACAATC
AACAAACTGGAGAATGAGCTGAGAAGCACGAAGAGCGAGATGGCCAGGTACCTGAAGGAGTACCAGGACC
TCCTCAATGTCAAGATGGCCTTGGACATCGAGATTGCAGCTTACAGAAAACTCTTGGAAGGCGAAGAGAC
CAGGCTCAGTTTCACCAGCGTGGGTAGCATAACCAGCGGCTACTCTCAGAGCTCGCAGGTCTTCGGCCGT
TCTGCTTACAGTGGCTTGCAGAGCAGCTCCTACTTGATGTCTGCTCGCTCTTTCCCAGCCTACTATACCA
GCCACGTCCAGGAAGAGCAGACAGAGGTCGAGGAGACCATTGAGGCTACGAAAGCTGAGGAGGCCTAGGA
TGAGCCCCCCTCTGAAGGAGAAGCAGAAGAGGAGGAGAAGGAGAAAGAGGAGGGAGAGGAAGAGGAAGGC
GCTGAGGAGGAAGAAGCTGCCAAGGATGAGTCTGAAGACACAAAAGAAGAAGAAGAAGGTGGTGAGGGTG
AGGAGGAAGACACCAAAGAATCTGAAGAGGAAGAGAAGAAAGAGGAGAGTGCTGGAGAGGAGCAGGTGGC
TAAGAAGAAAGATTGAGCGGCCGCGACTCTAGATCATAATCAGCCATACCACATTTGTAGAGGTTTTACT
TGCTTTAAAAAACCTCCCACACCTCCCCCTGAACCTGAAACATAAAATGAATGCAATTGTTGTTGTTAAC
TTGTTTATTGCAGCTTATAATGGTTACAAATAAAGCAATAGCATCACAAATTTCACAAATAAAGCATTTT
TTTCACTGCATTCTAGTTGTGGTTTGTCCAAACTCATCAATGTATCTTAAGGCGTAAATTGTAAGCGTTA
ATATTTTGTTAAAATTCGCGTTAAATTTTTGTTAAATCAGCTCATTTTTTAACCAATAGGCCGAAATCGG
CAAAATCCCTTATAAATCAAAAGAATAGACCGAGATAGGGT
[37 nt withheld, positions 2072-2108]
AAAGAACGTGGACTCCAACGTCAAAGG
[49 nt withheld, positions 2136-2184]
T
[91 nt withheld, positions 2186-2276]
G
[124 nt withheld, positions 2278-2401]
CAGGTGGCACTTTTCGGGGAAATGTGCGCGGAACCCCTATTTGTTTATTTTTCTAAATACATTCAAATAT
GTATCCGCTCATGAGACAATAACCCTGATAAATGCTTCAATAATATTGAAAAAGGAAGAGTCCTGAGGCG
GAAAGAACCAGCTGTGGAATGTGTGTCAGTTAGGGTGTGGAAAGTCCCCAGGCTCCCCAGCAGGCAGAAG
TATGCAAAGCATGCATCTCAATTAGTCAGCAACCAGGTGTGGAAAGTCCCCAGGCTCCCCAGCAGGCAGA
AGTATGCAAAGCATGCATCTCAATTAGTCAGCAACCATAGTCCCGCCCCTAACTCCGCCCATCCCGCCCC
TAACTCCGCCCAGTTCCGCCCATTCTCCGCCCCATGGCTGACTAATTTTTTTTATTTATGCAGAGGCCGA
GGCCGCCTCGGCCTCTGAGCTATTCCAGAAGTAGTGAGGAGGCTTTTTTGGAGGCCTAGGCTTTTGCAAA
GATCGATCAAGAGACAGGATGAGGATCGTTTCGCATGATTGAACAAGATGGATTGCACGCAGGTTCTCCG
GCCGCTTGGGTGGAGAGGCTATTCGGCTATGACTGGGCACAACAGACAATCGGCTGCTCTGATGCCGCCG
TGTTCCGGCTGTCAGCGCAGGGGCGCCCGGTTCTTTTTGTCAAGACCGACCTGTCCGGTGCCCTGAATGA
ACTGCAAGACGAGGCAGCGCGGCTATCGTGGCTGGCCACGACGGGCGTTCCTTGCGCAGCTGTGCTCGAC
GTTGTCACTGAAGCGGGAAGGGACTGGCTGCTATTGGGCGAAGTGCCGGGGCAGGATCTCCTGTCATCTC
ACCTTGCTCCTGCCGAGAAAGTATCCATCATGGCTGATGCAATGCGGCGGCTGCATACGCTTGATCCGGC
TACCTGCCCATTCGACCACCAAGCGAAACATCGCATCGAGCGAGCACGTACTCGGATGGAAGCCGGTCTT
GTCGATCAGGATGATCTGGACGAAGAGCATCAGGGGCTCGCGCCAGCCGAACTGTTCGCCAGGCTCAAGG
CGAGCATGCCCGACGGCGAGGATCTCGTCGTGACCCATGGCGATGCCTGCTTGCCGAATATCATGGTGGA
AAATGGCCGCTTTTCTGGATTCATCGACTGTGGCCGGCTGGGTGTGGCGGACCGCTATCAGGACATAGCG
TTGGCTACCCGTGATATTGCTGAAGAGCTTGGCGGCGAATGGGCTGACCGCTTCCTCGTGCTTTACGGTA
TCGCCGCTCCCGATTCGCAGCGCATCGCCTTCTATCGCCTTCTTGACGAGTTCTTCTGAGCGGGACTCTG
GGGTTCGAAATGACCGACCAAGCGACGCCCAACCTGCCATCACGAGATTTCGATTCCACCGCCGCCTTCT
ATGAAAGGTTGGGCTTCGGAATCGTTTTCCGGGACGCCGGCTGGATGATCCTCCAGCGCGGGGATCTCAT
GCTGGAGTTCTTCGCCCACCCTAGGGGGAGGCTAACTGAAACACGGAAGGAGACAATACCGGAAGGAACC
CGCGCTATGACGGCAATAAAAAGACAGAATAAAACGCACGGTGTTGGGTCGTTTGTTCATAAACGCGGGG
TTCGGTCCCAGGGCTGGCACTCTGTCGATACCCCACCGAGACCCCATTGGGGCCAATACGCCCGCGTTTC
TTCCTTTTCCCCACCCCACCCCCCAAGTTCGGGTGAAGGCCCAGGGCTCGCAGCCAACGTCGGGGCGGCA
GGCCCTGCCATAGCCTCAGGTTACTCATATATACTTTAGATTGATTTAAAACTTCATTTTTAATTTAAAA
GGATCTAGGTGAAGATCCTTTTTGATAATCTCATGACCAAAATCCCTTAACGTGAGTTTTCGTTCCACTG
AGCGTCAGACCCCGTAGAAAAGATCAAAGGATCTTCTTGAGATCCTTTTTTTCTGCGCGTAATCTGCTGC
TTGCAAACAAAAAAACCACCGCTACCAGCGGTGGTTTGTTTGCCGGATCAAGAGCTACCAACTCTTTTTC
CGAAGGTAACTGGCTTCAGCAGAGCGCAGATACCAAATACTGTTCTTCTAGTGTAGCCGTAGTTAGGCCA
CCACTTCAAGAACTCTGTAGCACCGCCTACATACCTCGCTCTGCTAATCCTGTTACCAGTGGCTGCTGCC
AGTGGCGATAAGTCGTGTCTTACCGGGTTGGACTCAAGACGATAGTTACCGGATAAGGCGCAGCGGTCGG
GCTGAACGGGGGGTTCGTGCACACAGCCCAGCTTGGAGCGAACGACCTACACCGAACTGAGATACCTACA
GCGTGAGCTATGAGAAAGCGCCACGCTTCCCGAAGGGAGAAAGGCGGACAGGTATCCGGTAAGCGGCAGG
GTCGGAACAGGAGAGCGCACGAGGGAGCTTCCAGGGGGAAACGCCTGGTATCTTTATAGTCCTGTCGGGT
TTCGCCACCTCTGACTTGAGCGTCGATTTTTGTGATGCTCGTCAGGGGGGCGGAGCCTATGGAAAAACGC
CAGCAACGCGGCCTTTTTACGGTTCCTGGCCTTTTGCTGGCCTTTTGCTCACATGTTCTTTCCTGCGTTA
TCCCCTGATTCTGTGGATAACCGTATTACCGCCATGCATTAGTTATTAATAGTAATCAATTACGGGGTCA
TTAGTTCATAGCCCATATATGGAGTTCCGCGTTACATAACTTACGGTAAATGGCCCGCCTGGCTGACCGC
CCAACGACCCCCGCCCATTGACGTCAATAATGACGTATGTTCCCATAGTAACGCCAATAGGGACTTTCCA
TTGACGTCAATGGGTGGAGTATTTACGGTAAACTGCCCACTTGGCAGTACATCAAGTGTATCATATGCCA
AGTACGCCCCCTATTGACGTCAATGACGGTAAATGGCCCGCCTGGCATTATGCCCAGTACATGACCTTAT
GGGACTTTCCTACTTGGCAGTACATCTACGTATTAGTCATCGCTATTACCATGGTGATGCGGTTTTGGCA
GTACATCAATGGGCGTGGATAGCGGTTTGACTCACGGGGATTTCCAAGTCTCCACCCCATTGACGTCAAT
GGGAGTTTGTTTTGGCACCAAAATCAACGGGACTTTCCAAAATGTCGTAACAACTCCGCCCCATTGACGC
AAATGGGCGGTAGGCGTGTACGGTGGGAGGTCTATATAAGCAGAGCTGGTTTAGTGAACCGTCAGATCCG
